Addgene plasmid #85724: pGCS-C1m(5xMYC)
Purpose: (Empty Backbone) Gateway destination vector
Depositing lab: Hai-Ning Du. Depositing organization: Wuhan University. Publication: Construction of a series of pCS2+ backbone-based Gateway vectors for overexpressing various tagged proteins in vertebrates. Wang HY, Li Y, Xue T, Cheng N, Du HN. Acta Biochim Biophys Sin (Shanghai). 2016 Oct 26. 10.1093/abbs/gmw107 PubMed 27797719.
Backbone
  Vector backbone: pCS2+ F/A
  Vector type: mammalian/avian/xenopus/zebrafish
  Tag / fusion protein: 5xMYC (C terminal on backbone)
Growth in bacteria
  Bacterial resistance: Chloramphenicol and Ampicillin, 25 & 100 μg/mL
  Growth temperature: 37°C
  Growth strain: ccdB Survival
  Copy number: High Copy
Gene/Insert
  Gene/Insert name: None
  Tag / fusion protein: 5xMYC (C terminal on backbone)
Terms and licenses: Academic/Nonprofit Terms; Industry Terms: Not Available to Industry
How to cite: pGCS-C1m(5xMYC) was a gift from Hai-Ning Du (Addgene plasmid # 85724 ; http://n2t.net/addgene:85724 ; RRID:Addgene_85724)
