[The description below was written by a language model from this plasmid's Addgene catalogue record and pLannotate feature annotations shown in this document.]
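Description:
pGCS-C1m(5xMYC) is an empty Gateway destination vector built on the pCS2+ F/A backbone and intended for overexpressing C-terminally Myc-tagged proteins in vertebrate systems (the record lists mammalian, avian, Xenopus and zebrafish use). It carries no insert. In bacteria it replicates from a high-copy ColE1/pUC-type origin and also contains an f1 origin. Selection uses ampicillin resistance on the backbone plus chloramphenicol resistance within the Gateway cassette. Because the cassette encodes the CcdB gyrase toxin, the unrecombined vector has to be maintained in a ccdB-tolerant strain.

The expression unit is driven by the simian cytomegalovirus IE94 enhancer/promoter, which on the circular map lies directly upstream of an SP6 promoter. This is followed by the attR1–CmR–ccdB–attR2 cassette, five tandem Myc epitope repeats, and an SV40 polyadenylation signal. An LR recombination with an entry clone replaces the CmR/ccdB segment with the gene of interest. The loss of ccdB gives counter-selection against non-recombinant plasmid in standard E. coli strains. An open reading frame supplied without a stop codon and in the correct frame would read through the recombination scar into the 5xMYC tag, allowing detection or immunoprecipitation with anti-Myc antibodies.

The CMV IE94 promoter supports expression after transfection or DNA injection, while the SP6 promoter permits in vitro synthesis of sense mRNA, a common route for microinjection into Xenopus or zebrafish embryos. A partial T7 promoter and a T3 promoter lie downstream in the antisense orientation. The lac promoter/operator, lacI and lacZα fragments are backbone remnants.
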