Features (pLannotate 1.2.2; 26 found; start..end, strand, type, name):
     35..53      +  promoter       SP6 promoter: promoter for bacteriophage SP6 RNA polymerase
     93..217     +  protein_bind   attR1: mutant version of attR; recombination site for the Gateway® LR reaction LR Clonase™
    254..284     +  promoter       lac UV5 promoter: E. coli lac promoter with an "up" mutation
    308..337     +  promoter       cat promoter (fragment): promoter of the E. coli cat gene encoding chloramphenicol acetyltransferase
    338..997     +  CDS            CmR: chloramphenicol acetyltransferase; cat; confers resistance to chloramphenicol
   1176..1334    +  CDS            ccdA (fragment): CCDA_ECO57 - Also known as H, letA. Experimental evidence at protein level: Swiss-Prot protein existence level 1. Antitoxin component of a type II toxin-antitoxin (TA) system which inhibits the post-segregational killing (PSK) of plasmid-free cells, also referred to as a plasmid addiction system. Binds to and blocks the activity of CcdB; will also remove bound CcdB protein from the CcdB-GyrA complex by forming a CcdA-CcdB complex, a process termed rejuvenation. Functions as a transcriptional corepressor for the ccdAB operon, repression also requires CcdB (By similarity). From Escherichia coli
   1339..1641    +  CDS            ccdB: CCDB_ECOLI - Also known as G, letB, letD. Experimental evidence at protein level: Swiss-Prot protein existence level 1. Toxic component of a type II toxin-antitoxin (TA) system, functioning in plasmid maintainence. Responsible for the post- segregational killing (PSK) of plasmid-free cells, also referred to as a plasmid addiction system. Half-life of over 2 hours. Cell killing by CcdB is accompanied by filamentation, defects in chromosome and plasmid segregation, defects in cell division, formation of anucleate cells, decreased DNA synthesis and plasmid loss. Interferes with the activity of DN
   1685..1809    -  protein_bind   attR2: mutant version of attR; recombination site for the Gateway® LR reaction LR Clonase™
   1841..1870    +  CDS            Myc: Myc (human c-Myc proto-oncogene) epitope tag
   1880..1909    +  CDS            Myc: Myc (human c-Myc proto-oncogene) epitope tag
   1919..1948    +  CDS            Myc: Myc (human c-Myc proto-oncogene) epitope tag
   1958..1987    +  CDS            Myc: Myc (human c-Myc proto-oncogene) epitope tag
   1997..2026    +  CDS            Myc: Myc (human c-Myc proto-oncogene) epitope tag
   2056..2073    -  promoter       T7 promoter (fragment): promoter for bacteriophage T7 RNA polymerase
   2078..2212    -  polyA_signal   SV40 poly(A) signal: SV40 polyadenylation signal
   2325..2343    -  promoter       T3 promoter: promoter for bacteriophage T3 RNA polymerase
   2388..2404    -  protein_bind   lac operator: The lac repressor binds to the lac operator to inhibit transcription in E. coli. This inhibition can be relieved by adding lactose or isopropyl-β-D-thiogalactopyranoside (IPTG). lac repressor encoded by lacI
   2412..2442    -  promoter       lac promoter: promoter for the E. coli lac operon
   2457..2478    -  protein_bind   CAP binding site: CAP binding activates transcription in the presence of cAMP. E. coli catabolite activator protein
   2491..2583    -  CDS            lacI (fragment): lac repressor; lacI; The lac repressor binds to the lac operator to inhibit transcription in E. coli. This inhibition can be relieved by adding lactose or isopropyl-β-D-thiogalactopyranoside (IPTG).
   2766..3354    -  rep_origin     ori: high-copy-number ColE1/pMB1/pBR322/pUC origin of replication
   3525..4385    -  CDS            AmpR: β-lactamase; bla; confers resistance to ampicillin, carbenicillin, and related antibiotics
   4386..4490    -  promoter       AmpR promoter: bla
   4543..4971    -  rep_origin     f1 ori (sequence partly withheld): f1 bacteriophage origin of replication; arrow indicates direction of (+) strand synthesis
   4976..5042    -  CDS            lacZα (fragment): LacZα fragment of β-galactosidase; lacZ fragment
   5049..6026    +  promoter       CMV IE94 promoter: enhancer/promoter region of simian cytomegalovirus major immediate early transcription unit IE94
>Addgene plasmid #85724 | pGCS-C1m(5xMYC) | addgene full sequence | sequence record 169868 | Addgene NGS Result
CGCCATTCTGCCTGGGGACGTCGGAGCAAGCTTGATTTAGGTGACACTATAGAATACAAGCTACTTGTTC
TTTTTGCAGGATCCGGCCGGCCACAAGTTTGTACAAAAAAGCTGAACGAGAAACGTAAAATGATATAAAT
ATCAATATATTAAATTAGATTTTGCATAAAAAACAGACTACATAATACTGTAAAACACAACATATCCAGT
CACTATGGCGGCCCCTCGAGGGGCCGCATTAGGCACCCCAGGCTTTACACTTTATGCTTCCGGCTCGTAT
AATGTGTGGATTTTGAGTTAGGATCCGTCGAGATTTTCAGGAGCTAAGGAAGCTAAAATGGAGAAAAAAA
TCACTGGATATACCACCGTTGATATATCCCAATGGCATCGTAAAGAACATTTTGAGGCATTTCAGTCAGT
TGCTCAATGTACCTATAACCAGACCGTTCAGCTGGATATTACGGCCTTTTTAAAGACCGTAAAGAAAAAT
AAGCACAAGTTTTATCCGGCCTTTATTCACATTCTTGCCCGCCTGATGAATGCTCATCCGGAATTCCGTA
TGGCAATGAAAGACGGTGAGCTGGTGATATGGGATAGTGTTCACCCTTGTTACACCGTTTTCCATGAGCA
AACTGAAACGTTTTCATCGCTCTGGAGTGAATACCACGACGATTTCCGGCAGTTTCTACACATATATTCG
CAAGATGTGGCGTGTTACGGTGAAAACCTGGCCTATTTCCCTAAAGGGTTTATTGAGAATATGTTTTTCG
TCTCAGCCAATCCCTGGGTGAGTTTCACCAGTTTTGATTTAAACGTGGCCAATATGGACAACTTCTTCGC
CCCCGTTTTCACCATGGGCAAATATTATACGCAAGGCGACAAGGTGCTGATGCCGCTGGCGATTCAGGTT
CATCATGCCGTTTGTGATGGCTTCCATGTCGGCAGAATGCTTAATGAATTACAACAGTACTGCGATGAGT
GGCAGGGCGGGGCGTAAACGCGTGGATCCGGCTTACTAAAAGCCAGATAACAGTATGCGTATTTGCGCGC
TGATTTTTGCGGTATAAGAATATATACTGATATGTATACCCGAAGTATGTCAAAAAGAGGTATGCTATGA
AGCAGCGTATTACAGTGACAGTTGACAGCGACAGCTATCAGTTGCTCAAGGCATATATGATGTCAATATC
TCCGGTCTGGTAAGCACAACCATGCAGAATGAAGCCCGTCGTCTGCGTGCCGAACGCTGGAAAGCGGAAA
ATCAGGAAGGGATGGCTGAGGTCGCCCGGTTTATTGAAATGAACGGCTCTTTTGCTGACGAGAACAGGGG
CTGGTGAAATGCAGTTTAAGGTTTACACCTATAAAAGAGAGAGCCGTTATCGTCTGTTTGTGGATGTACA
GAGTGATATTATTGACACGCCCGGGCGACGGATGGTGATCCCCCTGGCCAGTGCACGTCTGCTGTCAGAT
AAAGTCTCCCGTGAACTTTACCCGGTGGTGCATATCGGGGATGAAAGCTGGCGCATGATGACCACCGATA
TGGCCAGTGTGCCGGTCTCCGTTATCGGGGAAGAAGTGGCTGATCTCAGCCACCGCGAAAATGACATCAA
AAACGCCATTAACCTGATGTTCTGGGGAATATAAATGTCAGGCTCCCTTATACACAGCCAGTCTGCAGGT
CGACCATAGTGACTGGATATGTTGTGTTTTACAGTATTATGTAGTCTGTTTTTTATGCAAAATCTAATTT
AATATATTGATATTTATATCATTTTACGTTTCTCGTTCAGCTTTCTTGTACAAAGTGGTGAAGACAGGAT
CCCATCGATTTAAAGCTATGGAGCAAAAGCTCATTTCTGAAGAGGACTTGAATGAAATGGAGCAAAAGCT
CATTTCTGAAGAGGACTTGAATGAAATGGAGCAAAAGCTCATTTCTGAAGAGGACTTGAATGAAATGGAG
CAAAAGCTCATTTCTGAAGAGGACTTGAATGAAATGGAGCAAAAGCTCATTTCTGAAGAGGACTTGAATG
AAATGGAGAGCTTGGGAGACTAGAACTATAGTGAGTCGTATTACGTAGATCCAGACATGATAAGATACAT
TGATGAGTTTGGACAAACCACAACTAGAATGCAGTGAAAAAAATGCTTTATTTGTGAAATTTGTGATGCT
ATTGCTTTATTTGTAACCATTATAAGCTGCAATAAACAAGTTAACAACAACAATTGCATTCATTTTATGT
TTCAGGTTCAGGGGGAGGTGTGGGAGGTTTTTTAATTCGCGGCCGCGGCGCCAATGCATTGGGCCCGGTA
CCCAGCTTTTGTTCCCTTTAGTGAGGGTTAATTGCGCGCTTGGCGTAATCATGGTCATAGCTGTTTCCTG
TGTGAAATTGTTATCCGCTCACAATTCCACACAACATACGAGCCGGGAGCATAAAGTGTAAAGCCTGGGG
TGCCTAATGAGTGAGCTAACTCACATTAATTGCGTTGCGCTCACTGCCCGCTTTCCAGTCGGGAAACCTG
TCGTGCCAGCTGCATTAATGAATCGGCCAACGCGCGGGGAGAGGCGGTTTGCGTATTGGGCGCTCTTCCG
CTTCCTCGCTCACTGACTCGCTGCGCTCGGTCGTTCGGCTGCGGCGAGCGGTATCAGCTCACTCAAAGGC
GGTAATACGGTTATCCACAGAATCAGGGGATAACGCAGGAAAGAACATGTGAGCAAAAGGCCAGCAAAAG
GCCAGGAACCGTAAAAAGGCCGCGTTGCTGGCGTTTTTCCATAGGCTCCGCCCCCCTGACGAGCATCACA
AAAATCGACGCTCAAGTCAGAGGTGGCGAAACCCGACAGGACTATAAAGATACCAGGCGTTTCCCCCTGG
AAGCTCCCTCGTGCGCTCTCCTGTTCCGACCCTGCCGCTTACCGGATACCTGTCCGCCTTTCTCCCTTCG
GGAAGCGTGGCGCTTTCTCATAGCTCACGCTGTAGGTATCTCAGTTCGGTGTAGGTCGTTCGCTCCAAGC
TGGGCTGTGTGCACGAACCCCCCGTTCAGCCCGACCGCTGCGCCTTATCCGGTAACTATCGTCTTGAGTC
CAACCCGGTAAGACACGACTTATCGCCACTGGCAGCAGCCACTGGTAACAGGATTAGCAGAGCGAGGTAT
GTAGGCGGTGCTACAGAGTTCTTGAAGTGGTGGCCTAACTACGGCTACACTAGAAGAACAGTATTTGGTA
TCTGCGCTCTGCTGAAGCCAGTTACCTTCGGAAAAAGAGTTGGTAGCTCTTGATCCGGCAAACAAACCAC
CGCTGGTAGCGGTGGTTTTTTTGTTTGCAAGCAGCAGATTACGCGCAGAAAAAAAGGATCTCAAGAAGAT
CCTTTGATCTTTTCTACGGGGTCTGACGCTCAGTGGAACGAAAACTCACGTTAAGGGATTTTGGTCATGA
GATTATCAAAAAGGATCTTCACCTAGATCCTTTTAAATTAAAAATGAAGTTTTAAATCAATCTAAAGTAT
ATATGAGTAAACTTGGTCTGACAGTTACCAATGCTTAATCAGTGAGGCACCTATCTCAGCGATCTGTCTA
TTTCGTTCATCCATAGTTGCCTGACTCCCCGTCGTGTAGATAACTACGATACGGGAGGGCTTACCATCTG
GCCCCAGTGCTGCAATGATACCGCGAGACCCACGCTCACCGGCTCCAGATTTATCAGCAATAAACCAGCC
AGCCGGAAGGGCCGAGCGCAGAAGTGGTCCTGCAACTTTATCCGCCTCCATCCAGTCTATTAATTGTTGC
CGGGAAGCTAGAGTAAGTAGTTCGCCAGTTAATAGTTTGCGCAACGTTGTTGCCATTGCTACAGGCATCG
TGGTGTCACGCTCGTCGTTTGGTATGGCTTCATTCAGCTCCGGTTCCCAACGATCAAGGCGAGTTACATG
ATCCCCCATGTTGTGCAAAAAAGCGGTTAGCTCCTTCGGTCCTCCGATCGTTGTCAGAAGTAAGTTGGCC
GCAGTGTTATCACTCATGGTTATGGCAGCACTGCATAATTCTCTTACTGTCATGCCATCCGTAAGATGCT
TTTCTGTGACTGGTGAGTACTCAACCAAGTCATTCTGAGAATAGTGTATGCGGCGACCGAGTTGCTCTTG
CCCGGCGTCAATACGGGATAATACCGCGCCACATAGCAGAACTTTAAAAGTGCTCATCATTGGAAAACGT
TCTTCGGGGCGAAAACTCTCAAGGATCTTACCGCTGTTGAGATCCAGTTCGATGTAACCCACTCGTGCAC
CCAACTGATCTTCAGCATCTTTTACTTTCACCAGCGTTTCTGGGTGAGCAAAAACAGGAAGGCAAAATGC
CGCAAAAAAGGGAATAAGGGCGACACGGAAATGTTGAATACTCATACTCTTCCTTTTTCAATATTATTGA
AGCATTTATCAGGGTTATTGTCTCATGAGCGGATACATATTTGAATGTATTTAGAAAAATAAACAAATAG
GGGTTCCGCGCACATTTCCCCGAAAAGTGCCACCTAAATTGTAAGCGTTAATATTTTGTTAAAATTCGCG
TTAAATTTTTGTTAAATCAGCTCATTTTTTAACCAATAGGCCGAAATCGGCAAAATCCCTTATAAATCAA
AAGAATAGACCGAGATAGGGT
[37 nt withheld, positions 4642-4678]
AAAGAACGTGGACTCCAACGTCAAAGG
[49 nt withheld, positions 4706-4754]
T
[91 nt withheld, positions 4756-4846]
G
[124 nt withheld, positions 4848-4971]
CCCATTCGCCATTCAGGCTGCGCAACTGTTGGGAAGGGCGATCGGTGCGGGCCTCTTCGCTATTACGCCA
GTCGACCGCCAATTCAATATGGCGTATATGGACTCATGCCAATTCAATATGGTGGATCTGGACCTGTGCC
AATTCAATATGGCGTATATGGACTCGTGCCAATTCAATATGGTGGATCTGGACCCCAGCCAATTCAATAT
GGCGGACTTGGCACCATGCCAATTCAATATGGCGGACCTGGCACTGTGCCAACTGGGGAGGGGTCTACTT
GGCACGGTGCCAAGTTTGAGGAGGGGTCTTGGCCCTGTGCCAAGTCCGCCATATTGAATTGGCATGGTGC
CAATAATGGCGGCCATATTGGCTATATGCCAGGATCAATATATAGGCAATATCCAATATGGCCCTATGCC
AATATGGCTATTGGCCAGGTTCAATACTATGTATTGGCCCTATGCCATATAGTATTCCATATATGGGTTT
TCCTATTGACGTAGATAGCCCCTCCCAATGGGCGGTCCCATATACCATATATGGGGCTTCCTAATACCGC
CCATAGCCACTCCCCCATTGACGTCAATGGTCTCTATATATGGTCTTTCCTATTGACGTCATATGGGCGG
TCCTATTGACGTATATGGCGCCTCCCCCATTGACGTCAATTACGGTAAATGGCCCGCCTGGCTCAATGCC
CATTGACGTCAATAGGACCACCCACCATTGACGTCAATGGGATGGCTCATTGCCCATTCATATCCGTTCT
CACGCCCCCTATTGACGTCAATGACGGTAAATGGCCCACTTGGCAGTACATCAATATCTATTAATAGTAA
CTTGGCAAGTACATTACTATTGGAAGTACGCCAGGGTACATTGGCAGTACTCCCATTGACGTCAATGGCG
GTAAATGGCCCGCGATGGCTGCCAAGTACATCCCCATTGACGTCAATGGGGAGGGGCAATGACGCAAATG
GGCGTTCCATTGACGTAAATGGGCGGTAGGCGTGCCTAATGGGAGGTCTATATAAGCAATGCTCGTTTAG
GGAAC
